Addgene plasmid #43837: sZF6
Depositing lab: George Church. Depositing organization: Harvard Medical School. Publication: Barcoding cells using cell-surface programmable DNA-binding domains. Mali P, Aach J, Lee JH, Levner D, Nip L, Church GM. Nat Methods. 2013 Mar 17. doi: 10.1038/nmeth.2407. PubMed 23503053.
Backbone
  Vector backbone: pDisplay
  Backbone manufacturer: Invitrogen
  Vector type: Mammalian Expression
Growth in bacteria
  Bacterial resistance: Ampicillin, 100 μg/mL
  Growth temperature: 37°C
  Growth strain: Top10
  Copy number: Unknown
Gene/Insert
  Gene/Insert name: sZF6
  Species: Synthetic
  Insert size (bp): 315
  Promoter: CMV
  Tag / fusion protein: HA Flag (N terminal on insert); Myc (C terminal on insert)
  Cloning method: Restriction Enzyme; 5′ cloning site BglII (not destroyed); 3′ cloning site SacII (not destroyed)
  Sequencing primers: 5′ CMV_F
Terms and licenses: Academic/Nonprofit Terms; Industry Terms: Not Available to Industry
How to cite: sZF6 was a gift from George Church (Addgene plasmid # 43837 ; http://n2t.net/addgene:43837 ; RRID:Addgene_43837)
