[The description below was written by a language model from this plasmid's Addgene catalogue record.]
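Description:
sZF6 is a mammalian expression plasmid built on the commercial pDisplay backbone, a vector designed to route a protein of interest through the secretory pathway and anchor it on the outer face of the plasma membrane. In bacteria it is propagated under ampicillin selection; the record lists the copy number as unknown, and no feature table is provided, so backbone elements such as the origin of replication or any mammalian selection marker are not documented here.

The insert is a short synthetic open reading frame of 315 bp named sZF6, cloned between BglII and SacII sites that both remain intact, and transcribed from the CMV promoter for strong constitutive expression in mammalian cells. The name and the associated publication title, which concerns barcoding cells with cell-surface programmable DNA-binding domains, indicate that the insert encodes an engineered zinc finger DNA-binding domain intended for surface display, although the record does not state its target sequence or finger composition. The protein carries HA and Flag epitopes at its N terminus and a Myc epitope at its C terminus, which allow detection of expression and surface localisation by antibody staining. In the general pDisplay design, an N-terminal secretion leader and a C-terminal transmembrane anchor flank the cloning site, which is what places the fusion on the cell exterior; these parts are not itemised in the record.

As far as the record supports, the construct is used to present a sequence-specific DNA-binding domain on the cell surface so that expressing cells can be labelled or distinguished by binding of cognate DNA probes, presumably as one member of a set of such surface zinc finger constructs.
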