>Addgene plasmid #43837 | sZF6 | depositor partial sequence | sequence record 59220 | ZF6
GACTACAAGGATGACGACGATAAATCTAGACCCGGGGAGCGCCCCTTCCAGTGTCGCATTTGCATGCGGA
ACTTTTCGGCCCCCTCCAAGCTGGACCGGCATACCCGTACTCATACCGGTGAAAAACCGTTTCAGTGTCG
GATCTGTATGCGAAATTTCTCCCTGGGCGAGAACCTGCGGCGGCATCTACGTACGCACACCGGCGAGAAG
CCATTCCAATGCCGAATATGCATGCGCAACTTCAGTGACGGCGGCAACCTGGGCCGGCACCTAAAAACCC
ACCTGAGGGGATCCCAACTAGTCAAAAGTGAACTG
