>Addgene plasmid #43837 | sZF6 | addgene partial sequence | sequence record 59759 | CMV-F 5'-CGCAAATGGGCGGTAGGCGTG-3'
AGCAGAGCTCTCTGGCTAACTAGAGAACCCACTGCTTACTGGCTTATCGAAATTAATACGACTCACTATA
GGGAGACCCAAGCTTGGTACCGAGCTCGGATCCACTAGTAACGGCCGCCAGTGTGCTGGAATTCGGCTTG
GGGATATCCACCATGGAGACAGACACACTCCTGCTATGGGTACTGCTGCTCTGGGTTCCAGGTTCCACTG
GTGACTATCCATATGATGTTCCAGATTATGCTGGGGCCCAGCCGGCCAGATCTGACTACAAGGATGACGA
CGATAAATCTAGACCCGGGGAGCGCCCCTTCCAGTGTCGCATTTGCATGCGGAACTTTTCGGCCCCCTCC
AAGCTGGACCGGCATACCCGTACTCATACCGGTGAAAAACCGTTTCAGTGTCGGATCTGTATGCGAAATT
TCTCCCTGGGCGAGAACCTGCGGCGGCATCTACGTACGCACACCGGCGAGAAGCCATTCCAATGCCGAAT
ATGCATGCGCAACTTCAGTGACGGCGGCAACCTGGGCCGGCACCTAAAAACCCACCTGAGGGGATCCCAA
CTAGTCAAAAGTGAACTGCCGCGGCTGCAGGTCGACGAACAAAAACTCATCTCAGAAGAGGATCTGAATG
CTGTGGGCCAGGACACGCAGGAGGTCATCGTGGTGCCACACTCCTTGCCCTTTAAGGTGGTGGTGATCTC
AGCCATCCTGGCCCTGGTGGTGCTCACCATCATCTCCCTTATCATCCTCATCATGCTTTGGCAGAAGAAG
CCACGTTAGGCGGCCGCTCGAGATCAGCCTCGACTGTGCCTTCTAGTTGCCAGCCATCTGTTGTTTGCCC
CTCCCCCGTGCCTTCCTTGACCCTGGAAGGTGCCACTCCCACTGTCCTTTCCTAATAAAATGAGGAAATT
GCATCGCATTGTCTGAGTAGGTGTCATTCTATTCTGGGGGGTGGGGTGGGGCAGGACA
